>Addgene plasmid #214322 | pET28_human-pro-IL-18_E192K_D193K | addgene full sequence | sequence record 423190 | Addgene NGS Result
ATCCGGATATAGTTCCTCCTTTCAGCAAAAAACCCCTCAAGACCCGTTTAGAGGCCCCAAGGGGTTATGC
TAGTTATTGCTCAGCGGTGGCAGCAGCCAACTCAGCTTCCTTTCGGGCTTTGTTAGCAGCCGGATCTCAG
TGGTGGTGGTGGTGGTGCTCGAGTGCGGCCGCAAGCTTGTCGACGGAGCTCGAATTCCTACTTTTTGTTT
TGAACAGTGAACATTATAGATCTATCCCCCAATTCATCCTCTTTTTTCAAAATGAGTTTAAAAAGGTCTC
TCTCTTTTTCACAAGCTAGAAAGTATCCTTCGTATGATGAAGATTCAAATTGCATCTTATTATCATGTCC
TGGGACACTTCTCTGAAAGAATATGATGTCACTTTTTGTATCCTTGATGTTATCAGGAGGATTCATTTCC
TTAAAGGAAATAATTTTGTTCTCACAGGAGAGAGTTGAAATTTTCTCACACTTCACAGAGATAGTTACAG
CCATACCTCTAGGCTGGCTATCTTTATACATACTTATAATAAATATGGTCCGGGGTGCATTATCTCTACA
GTCAGAATCAGTCATATCTTCAAATAGAGGCCGATTTCCTTGGTCAATGAAGAGAACTTGGTCATTCAAA
TTTCTTATGACTGATAATTTAGATTCAAGCTTGCCAAAGTAATCTGATTCCAGGTTTTCATCATCTTCAG
CTATAAAGTAAAGCGTATTGTCAATAAATTTCATTGCCACAAAGTTGATGCAATTGTCTTCTACTGGTTC
AGCAGCCATGGATCCGCCCTGAAAATACAGGTTTTCCATATGGCTGCCGCGCGGCACCAGGCCGCTGCTG
TGATGATGATGATGATGGCTGCTGCCCATGGTATATCTCCTTCTTAAAGTTAAACAAAATTATTTCTAGA
GGGGAATTGTTATCCGCTCACAATTCCCCTATAGTGAGTCGTATTAATTTCGCGGGATCGAGATCTCGAT
CCTCTACGCCGGACGCATCGTGGCCGGCATCACCGGCGCCACAGGTGCGGTTGCTGGCGCCTATATCGCC
GACATCACCGATGGGGAAGATCGGGCTCGCCACTTCGGGCTCATGAGCGCTTGTTTCGGCGTGGGTATGG
TGGCAGGCCCCGTGGCCGGGGGACTGTTGGGCGCCATCTCCTTGCATGCACCATTCCTTGCGGCGGCGGT
GCTCAACGGCCTCAACCTACTACTGGGCTGCTTCCTAATGCAGGAGTCGCATAAGGGAGAGCGTCGAGAT
CCCGGACACCATCGAATGGCGCAAAACCTTTCGCGGTATGGCATGATAGCGCCCGGAAGAGAGTCAATTC
AGGGTGGTGAATGTGAAACCAGTAACGTTATACGATGTCGCAGAGTATGCCGGTGTCTCTTATCAGACCG
TTTCCCGCGTGGTGAACCAGGCCAGCCACGTTTCTGCGAAAACGCGGGAAAAAGTGGAAGCGGCGATGGC
GGAGCTGAATTACATTCCCAACCGCGTGGCACAACAACTGGCGGGCAAACAGTCGTTGCTGATTGGCGTT
GCCACCTCCAGTCTGGCCCTGCACGCGCCGTCGCAAATTGTCGCGGCGATTAAATCTCGCGCCGATCAAC
TGGGTGCCAGCGTGGTGGTGTCGATGGTAGAACGAAGCGGCGTCGAAGCCTGTAAAGCGGCGGTGCACAA
TCTTCTCGCGCAACGCGTCAGTGGGCTGATCATTAACTATCCGCTGGATGACCAGGATGCCATTGCTGTG
GAAGCTGCCTGCACTAATGTTCCGGCGTTATTTCTTGATGTCTCTGACCAGACACCCATCAACAGTATTA
TTTTCTCCCATGAAGACGGTACGCGACTGGGCGTGGAGCATCTGGTCGCATTGGGTCACCAGCAAATCGC
GCTGTTAGCGGGCCCATTAAGTTCTGTCTCGGCGCGTCTGCGTCTGGCTGGCTGGCATAAATATCTCACT
CGCAATCAAATTCAGCCGATAGCGGAACGGGAAGGCGACTGGAGTGCCATGTCCGGTTTTCAACAAACCA
TGCAAATGCTGAATGAGGGCATCGTTCCCACTGCGATGCTGGTTGCCAACGATCAGATGGCGCTGGGCGC
AATGCGCGCCATTACCGAGTCCGGGCTGCGCGTTGGTGCGGATATCTCGGTAGTGGGATACGACGATACC
GAAGACAGCTCATGTTATATCCCGCCGTTAACCACCATCAAACAGGATTTTCGCCTGCTGGGGCAAACCA
GCGTGGACCGCTTGCTGCAACTCTCTCAGGGCCAGGCGGTGAAGGGCAATCAGCTGTTGCCCGTCTCACT
GGTGAAAAGAAAAACCNACCCTGGCGCCCAATACGCAAACCGCCTCTCCCCGCGCGTTGGCCGATTCATT
AATGCAGCTGGCACGACAGGTTTCCCGACTGGAAAGCGGGCAGTGAGCGCAACGCAATTAATGTAAGTTA
GCTCACTCATTAGGCACCGGGATCTCGACCGATGCCCTTGAGAGCCTTCAACCCAGTCAGCTCCTTCCGG
TGGGCGCGGGGCATGACTATCGTCGCCGCACTTATGACTGTCTTCTTTATCATGCAACTCGTAGGACAGG
TGCCGGCAGCGCTCTGGGTCATTTTCGGCGAGGACCGCTTTCGCTGGAGCGCGACGATGATCGGCCTGTC
GCTTGCGGTATTCGGAATCTTGCACGCCCTCGCTCAAGCCTTCGTCACTGGTCCCGCCACCAAACGTTTC
GGCGAGAAGCAGGCCATTATCGCCGGCATGGCGGCCCCACGGGTGCGCATGATCGTGCTCCTGTCGTTGA
GGACCCGGCTAGGCTGGCGGGGTTGCCTTACTGGTTAGCAGAATGAATCACCGATACGCGAGCGAACGTG
AAGCGACTGCTGCTGCAAAACGTCTGCGACCTGAGCAACAACATGAATGGTCTTCGGTTTCCGTGTTTCG
TAAAGTCTGGAAACGCGGAAGTCAGCGCCCTGCACCATTATGTTCCGGATCTGCATCGCAGGATGCTGCT
GGCTACCCTGTGGAACACCTACATCTGTATTAACGAAGCGCTGGCATTGACCCTGAGTGATTTTTCTCTG
GTCCCGCCGCATCCATACCGCCAGTTGTTTACCCTCACAACGTTCCAGTAACCGGGCATGTTCATCATCA
GTAACCCGTATCGTGAGCATCCTCTCTCGTTTCATCGGTATCATTACCCCCATGAACAGAAATCCCCCTT
ACACGGAGGCATCAGTGACCAAACAGGAAAAAACCGCCCTTAACATGGCCCGCTTTATCAGAAGCCAGAC
ATTAACGCTTCTGGAGAAACTCAACGAGCTGGACGCGGATGAACAGGCAGACATCTGTGAATCGCTTCAC
GACCACGCTGATGAGCTTTACCGCAGCTGCCTCGCGCGTTTCGGTGATGACGGTGAAAACCTCTGACACA
TGCAGCTCCCGGAGACGGTCACAGCTTGTCTGTAAGCGGATGCCGGGAGCAGACAAGCCCGTCAGGGCGC
GTCAGCGGGTGTTGGCGGGTGTCGGGGCGCAGCCATGACCCAGTCACGTAGCGATAGCGGAGTGTATACT
GGCTTAACTATGCGGCATCAGAGCAGATTGTACTGAGAGTGCACCATTGCGGTGTGAAATACCGCACAGA
TGCGTAAGGAGAAAATACCGCATCAGGCGCTCTTCCGCTTCCTCGCTCACTGACTCGCTGCGCTCGGTCG
TTCGGCTGCGGCGAGCGGTATCAGCTCACTCAAAGGCGGTAATACGGTTATCCACAGAATCAGGGGATAA
CGCAGGAAAGAACATGTGAGCAAAAGGCCAGCAAAAGGCCAGGAACCGTAAAAAGGCCGCGTTGCTGGCG
TTTTTCCATAGGCTCCGCCCCCCTGACGAGCATCACAAAAATCGACGCTCAAGTCAGAGGTGGCGAAACC
CGACAGGACTATAAAGATACCAGGCGTTTCCCCCTGGAAGCTCCCTCGTGCGCTCTCCTGTTCCGACCCT
GCCGCTTACCGGATACCTGTCCGCCTTTCTCCCTTCGGGAAGCGTGGCGCTTTCTCATAGCTCACGCTGT
AGGTATCTCAGTTCGGTGTAGGTCGTTCGCTCCAAGCTGGGCTGTGTGCACGAACCCCCCGTTCAGCCCG
ACCGCTGCGCCTTATCCGGTAACTATCGTCTTGAGTCCAACCCGGTAAGACACGACTTATCGCCACTGGC
AGCAGCCACTGGTAACAGGATTAGCAGAGCGAGGTATGTAGGCGGTGCTACAGAGTTCTTGAAGTGGTGG
CCTAACTACGGCTACACTAGAAGGACAGTATTTGGTATCTGCGCTCTGCTGAAGCCAGTTACCTTCGGAA
AAAGAGTTGGTAGCTCTTGATCCGGCAAACAAACCACCGCTGGTAGCGGTGGTTTTTTTGTTTGCAAGCA
GCAGATTACGCGCAGAAAAAAAGGATCTCAAGAAGATCCTTTGATCTTTTCTACGGGGTCTGACGCTCAG
TGGAACGAAAACTCACGTTAAGGGATTTTGGTCATGAACAATAAAACTGTCTGCTTACATAAACAGTAAT
ACAAGGGGTGTTATGAGCCATATTCAACGGGAAACGTCTTGCTCTAGGCCGCGATTAAATTCCAACATGG
ATGCTGATTTATATGGGTATAAATGGGCTCGCGATAATGTCGGGCAATCAGGTGCGACAATCTATCGATT
GTATGGGAAGCCCGATGCGCCAGAGTTGTTTCTGAAACATGGCAAAGGTAGCGTTGCCAATGATGTTACA
GATGAGATGGTCAGACTAAACTGGCTGACGGAATTTATGCCTCTTCCGACCATCAAGCATTTTATCCGTA
CTCCTGATGATGCATGGTTACTCACCACTGCGATCCCCGGGAAAACAGCATTCCAGGTATTAGAAGAATA
TCCTGATTCAGGTGAAAATATTGTTGATGCGCTGGCAGTGTTCCTGCGCCGGTTGCATTCGATTCCTGTT
TGTAATTGTCCTTTTAACAGCGATCGCGTATTTCGTCTCGCTCAGGCGCAATCACGAATGAATAACGGTT
TGGTTGATGCGAGTGATTTTGATGACGAGCGTAATGGCTGGCCTGTTGAACAAGTCTGGAAAGAAATGCA
TAAACTTTTGCCATTCTCACCGGATTCAGTCGTCACTCATGGTGATTTCTCACTTGATAACCTTATTTTT
GACGAGGGGAAATTAATAGGTTGTATTGATGTTGGACGAGTCGGAATCGCAGACCGATACCAGGATCTTG
CCATCCTATGGAACTGCCTCGGTGAGTTTTCTCCTTCATTACAGAAACGGCTTTTTCAAAAATATGGTAT
TGATAATCCTGATATGAATAAATTGCAGTTTCATTTGATGCTCGATGAGTTTTTCTAAGAATTAATTCAT
GAGCGGATACATATTTGAATGTATTTAGAAAAATAAACAAATAGGGGTTCCGCGCACATTTCCCCGAAAA
GTGMCACSTAAATTGTAAGCGTTAATATTTTGTTAAAATTCGCGTTAAATTTTTGTTAAATCAGCTCATT
TTTTAACCAATAGGCCGAAATCGGCAAAATCCCTTATAAATCAAAAGAATAGACCGAGATAGGGT
[37 nt withheld, positions 5596-5632]
AAAGAACGTGGACTCCAACGTCAAAGG
[49 nt withheld, positions 5660-5708]
T
[91 nt withheld, positions 5710-5800]
G
[124 nt withheld, positions 5802-5925]
CAGGTGGCACTTTTCGGGGAAATGTGCGCGGAACCCCTATTTGTTTATTTTTCTAAATACATTCAAATAT
GTATCCGCTCATGAGACAATAACCCTGATAAATGCTTCAATAATATTGAAAAAGGAAGAGTCCTGAGGCG
GAAAGAACCAGCTGTGGAATGTGTGTCAGTTAGGGTGTGGAAAGTCCCCAGGCTCCCCAGCAGGCAGAAG
TATGCAAAGCATGCATCTCAATTAGTCAGCAACCAGGTGTGGAAAGTCCCCAGGCTCCCCAGCAGGCAGA
AGTATGCAAAGCATGCATCTCAATTAGTCAGCAACCATAGTCCCGCCCCTAACTCCGCCCATCCCGCCCC
TAACTCCGCCCAGTTCCGCCCATTCTCCGCCCCATGGCTGACTAATTTTTTTTATTTATGCAGAGGCCGA
GGCCGCCTCGGCCTCTGAGCTATTCCAGAAGTAGTGAGGAGGCTTTTTTGGAGGCCTAGGCTTTTGCAAA
GATCGATCAAGAGACAGGATGAGGATCGTTTCGCATGATTGAACAAGATGGATTGCACGCAGGTTCTCCG
GCCGCTTGGGTGGAGAGGCTATTCGGCTATGACTGGGCACAACAGACAATCGGCTGCTCTGATGCCGCCG
TGTTCCGGCTGTCAGCGCAGGGGCGCCCGGTTCTTTTTGTCAAGACCGACCTGTCCGGTGCCCTGAATGA
ACTGCAAGACGAGGCAGCGCGGCTATCGTGGCTGGCCACGACGGGCGTTCCTTGCGCAGCTGTGCTCGAC
GTTGTCACTGAAGCGGGAAGGGACTGGCTGCTATTGGGCGAAGTGCCGGGGCAGGATCTCCTGTCATCTC
ACCTTGCTCCTGCCGAGAAAGTATCCATCATGGCTGATGCAATGCGGCGGCTGCATACGCTTGATCCGGC
TACCTGCCCATTCGACCACCAAGCGAAACATCGCATCGAGCGAGCACGTACTCGGATGGAAGCCGGTCTT
GTCGATCAGGATGATCTGGACGAAGAGCATCAGGGGCTCGCGCCAGCCGAACTGTTCGCCAGGCTCAAGG
CGAGCATGCCCGACGGCGAGGATCTCGTCGTGACCCATGGCGATGCCTGCTTGCCGAATATCATGGTGGA
AAATGGCCGCTTTTCTGGATTCATCGACTGTGGCCGGCTGGGTGTGGCGGACCGCTATCAGGACATAGCG
TTGGCTACCCGTGATATTGCTGAAGAGCTTGGCGGCGAATGGGCTGACCGCTTCCTCGTGCTTTACGGTA
TCGCCGCTCCCGATTCGCAGCGCATCGCCTTCTATCGCCTTCTTGACGAGTTCTTCTGAGCGGGACTCTG
GGGTTCGAAATGACCGACCAAGCGACGCCCAACCTGCCATCACGAGATTTCGATTCCACCGCCGCCTTCT
ATGAAAGGTTGGGCTTCGGAATCGTTTTCCGGGACGCCGGCTGGATGATCCTCCAGCGCGGGGATCTCAT
GCTGGAGTTCTTCGCCCACCCTAGGGGGAGGCTAACTGAAACACGGAAGGAGACAATACCGGAAGGAACC
CGCGCTATGACGGCAATAAAAAGACAGAATAAAACGCACGGTGTTGGGTCGTTTGTTCATAAACGCGGGG
TTCGGTCCCAGGGCTGGCACTCTGTCGATACCCCACCGAGACCCCATTGGGGCCAATACGCCCGCGTTTC
TTCCTTTTCCCCACCCCACCCCCCAAGTTCGGGTGAAGGCCCAGGGCTCGCAGCCAACGTCGGGGCGGCA
GGCCCTGCCATAGCCTCAGGTTACTCATATATACTTTAGATTGATTTAAAACTTCATTTTTAATTTAAAA
GGATCTAGGTGAAGATCCTTTTTGATAATCTCATGACCAAAATCCCTTAACGTGAGTTTTCGTTCCACTG
AGCGTCAGACCCCGTAGAAAAGATCAAAGGATCTTCTTGAGATCCTTTTTTTCTGCGCGTAATCTGCTGC
TTGCAAACAAAAAAACCACCGCTACCAGCGGTGGTTTGTTTGCCGGATCAAGAGCTACCAACTCTTTTTC
CGAAGGTAACTGGCTTCAGCAGAGCGCAGATACCAAATACTGTTCTTCTAGTGTAGCCGTAGTTAGGCCA
CCACTTCAAGAACTCTGTAGCACCGCCTACATACCTCGCTCTGCTAATCCTGTTACCAGTGGCTGCTGCC
AGTGGCGATAAGTCGTGTCTTACCGGGTTGGACTCAAGACGATAGTTACCGGATAAGGCGCAGCGGTCGG
GCTGAACGGGGGGTTCGTGCACACAGCCCAGCTTGGAGCGAACGACCTACACCGAACTGAGATACCTACA
GCGTGAGCTATGAGAAAGCGCCACGCTTCCCGAAGGGAGAAAGGCGGACAGGTATCCGGTAAGCGGCAGG
GTCGGAACAGGAGAGCGCACGAGGGAGCTTCCAGGGGGAAACGCCTGGTATCTTTATAGTCCTGTCGGGT
TTCGCCACCTCTGACTTGAGCGTCGATTTTTGTGATGCTCGTCAGGGGGGCGGAGCCTATGGAAAAACGC
CAGCAACGCGGCCTTTTTACGGTTCCTGGCCTTTTGCTGGCCTTTTGCTCACATGTTCTTTCCTGCGTTA
TCCCCTGATTCTGTGGATAACCGTATTACCGCCATGCATTAGTTATTAATAGTAATCAATTACGGGGTCA
TTAGTTCATAGCCCATATATGGAGTTCCGCGTTACATAACTTACGGTAAATGGCCCGCCTGGCTGACCGC
CCAACGACCCCCGCCCATTGACGTCAATAATGACGTATGTTCCCATAGTAACGCCAATAGGGACTTTCCA
TTGACGTCAATGGGTGGAGTATTTACGGTAAACTGCCCACTTGGCAGTACATCAAGTGTATCATATGCCA
AGTACGCCCCCTATTGACGTCAATGACGGTAAATGGCCCGCCTGGCATTATGCCCAGTACATGACCTTAT
GGGACTTTCCTACTTGGCAGTACATCTACGTATTAGTCATCGCTATTACCATGGTGATGCGGTTTTGGCA
GTACATCAATGGGCGTGGATAGCGGTTTGACTCACGGGGATTTCCAAGTCTCCACCCCATTGACGTCAAT
GGGAGTTTGTTTTGGCACCAAAATCAACGGGACTTTCCAAAATGTCGTAACAACTCCGCCCCATTGACGC
AAATGGGCGGTAGGCGTGTACGGTGGGAGGTCTATATAAGCAGAGCTGGTTTAGTGAACCGTCAGATCCG
CTAGCGCTACCGGACTCAGATCTCGAGCGCCACCATGGCGGCCCCGGGCGCCCGGCGTCCGCTGCTCCTG
TTGCTGCTGGCAGGCCTTGCACACAGCGCCCCAGCACTGTTCGAGGTGAAAGACAACAACGGCACAGCGT
GTATAATGGCCAGCTTCTCTGCCTCCTTTCTGACCACCTATGAGGCTGGACATGTTTCTAAGGTCTCGAA
TATGACCCTGCCAGCCTCTGCAGAAGTCCTGAAGAATAGCAGCTCTTGTGGTGAAAAGAATGCTTCTGAG
CCCACCCTCGCAATCACCTTTGGAGAAGGATATTTACTGAAACTCACCTTCACAAAAAACACAACACGTT
ACAGTGTCCAGCACATGTATTTCACATATAACCTGTCAGACACACAATTCTTTCCCAATGCCAGCTCCAA
AGGGCCCGACACTGTGGATTCCACAACTGACATCAAGGCAGACATCAACAAAACATACCGATGTGTCAGC
GACATCAGGGTCTACATGAAGAATGTGACCATTGTGCTCTGGGACGCTACTATCCAGGCCTACCTGCCGA
GTAGCAACTTCAGCAAGGAAGAGACACGCTGCCCACAGGATCAACCTTCCCCAACTACTGGGCCACCCAG
CCCCTCACCACCACTTGTGCCCACAAACCCCAGTGTGTCCAAGTACAATGTGACTGGTGACAATGGAACC
TGCCTGCTGGCCTCTATGGCACTGCAACTCAACATCACCTACATGAAGAAGGACAACACGACTGTGACCA
GAGCATTCAACATCAACCCAAGTGACAAATATAGTGGGACTTGCGGTGCCCAGTTGGTGACCCTGAAGGT
GGGGAACAAGAGCAGAGTCCTGGAGCTGCAGTTTGGGATGAATGCCACTTCTAGCCTGTTTTTCCTGCAA
GGAGTTCAGTTGAACATGACTCTTCCTGATGCCATAGAGCCCACGTTCAGCACCTCCAACTATTCCCTGA
AAGCTCTTCAGGCCAGTGTCGGCAACTCATACAAGTGCAACAGTGAGGAGCACATCTTTGTCAGCAAGGC
GCTCGCCCTCAATGTCTTCAGCGTGCAAGTCCAGGCTTTCAGGGTAGAAAGTGACAGGTTTGGGTCTGTG
GAAGAGTGTGTACAGGACGGTAACAACATGCTGATCCCCATTGCTGTGGGCGGGGCCCTGGCAGGGCTGG
TCCTCATCGTCCTCATCGCCTACCTCATCGGCAGGAAGAGGAGTCACGCGGGCTATCAGACCATCTCGGA
ATTCGGCTCCACCGGCTCCACCGGCTCCACCGGCGCGGATCCACCGGTCGCCACCATGGTGAGCAAGGGC
GAGGAGGATAACATGGCCATCATCAAGGAGTTCATGCGCTTCAAGGTGCACATGGAGGGCTCCGTGAACG
GCCACGAGTTCGAGATCGAGGGCGAGGGCGAGGGCCGCCCCTACGAGGGCACCCAGACCGCCAAGCTGAA
GGTGACCAAGGGTGGCCCCCTGCCCTTCGCCTGGGACATCCTGTCCCCTCAGTTCATGTACGGCTCCAAG
GCCTACGTGAAGCACCCCGCCGACATCCCCGACTACTTGAAGCTGTCCTTCCCCGAGGGCTTCAAGTGGG
AGCGCGTGATGAACTTCGAGGACGGCGGCGTGGTGACCGTGACCCAGGACTCCTCCCTGCAGGACGGCGA
GTTCATCTACAAGGTGAAGCTGCGCGGCACCAACTTCCCCTCCGACGGCCCCGTAATGCAGAAGAAGACC
ATGGGCTGGGAGGCCTCCTCCGAGCGGATGTACCCCGAGGACGGCGCCCTGAAGGGCGAGATCAAGCAGA
GGCTGAAGCTGAAGGACGGCGGCCACTACGACGCTGAGGTCAAGACCACCTACAAGGCCAAGAAGCCCGT
GCAGCTGCCCGGCGCCTACAACGTCAACATCAAGTTGGACATCACCTCCCACAACGAGGACTACACCATC
GTGGAACAGTACGAACGCGCCGAGGGCCGCCACTCCACCGGCGGCATGGACGAGCTGTACAAGTAAAGCG
GCCGCGACTCTAGATCATAATCAGCCATACCACATTTGTAGAGGTTTTACTTGCTTTAAAAAACCTCCCA
CACCTCCCCCTGAACCTGAAACATAAAATGAATGCAATTGTTGTTGTTAACTTGTTTATTGCAGCTTATA
ATGGTTACAAATAAAGCAATAGCATCACAAATTTCACAAATAAAGCATTTTTTTCACTGCATTCTAGTTG
TGGTTTGTCCAAACTCATCAATGTATCTTAAGGCGTAAATTGTAAGCGTTAATATTTTGTTAAAATTCGC
GTTAAATTTTTGTTAAATCAGCTCATTTTTTAACCAATAGGCCGAAATCGGCAAAATCCCTTATAAATCA
AAAGAATAGACCGAGATAGGGT
[37 nt withheld, positions 11548-11584]
AAAGAACGTGGACTCCAACGTCAAAGG
[49 nt withheld, positions 11612-11660]
T
[91 nt withheld, positions 11662-11752]
G
[87 nt withheld, positions 11754-11840]
T
[36 nt withheld, positions 11842-11877]
CAGGTGGCACTTTTCGGGGAAATGTGCGCGGAACCCCTATTTGTTTATTTTTCTAAATACATTCAAATAT
GTATCCGCTCATGAGACAATAACCCTGATAAATGCTTCAATAATATTGAAAAAGGAAGAGTCCTGAGGAC
CTTATTTTTGACGAGGGGAAATTAATAGGTTGTATTGATGTTGGACGAGTCGGAATCGCAGACCGATACC
AGGATCTTGCCATCCTATGGAACTGCCTCGGTGAGTTTTCTCCTTCATTACAGAAACGGCTTTTTCAAAA
ATATGGTATTGATAATCCTGATATGAATAAATTGCAGTTTCATTTGATGCTCGATGAGTTTTTCTAAGAA
TTAATTCATGAGCGGATACATATTTGAATGTATTTAGAAAAATAAACAAATAGGGGTTCCGCGCACATTT
CCCCGAAAAGTGCCACCTAAATTGTAAGCGTTAATATTTTGTTAAAATTCGCGTTAAATTTTTGTTAAAT
CAGCTCATTTTTTAACCAATAGGCCGAAATCGGCAAAATCCCTTATAAATCAAAAGAATAGACCGAGATA
GGGT
[37 nt withheld, positions 12442-12478]
AAAGAACGTGGACTCCAACGTCAAAGG
[49 nt withheld, positions 12506-12554]
T
[91 nt withheld, positions 12556-12646]
G
[124 nt withheld, positions 12648-12771]
CCCATTCGCCA
Features (pLannotate 1.2.2; 39 found; start..end, strand, type, name):
     26..73      -  terminator     T7 terminator: transcription terminator for bacteriophage T7 RNA polymerase
     81..130     -  CDS            SET1 (fragment): solubility-enhancement tag derived from T7 phage gene 10B
    140..157     -  CDS            9xHis (fragment): 9xHis affinity tag
    207..779     -  CDS            IL18: IL18_HUMAN - Also known as IGIF, IL1F4. Experimental evidence at protein level: Swiss-Prot protein existence level 1. A proinflammatory cytokine primarily involved in polarized T- helper 1 (Th1) cell and natural killer (NK) cell immune responses (Probable). Upon binding to IL18R1 and IL18RAP, forms a signaling ternary complex which activates NF-kappa-B, triggering synthesis of inflammatory mediators (PubMed:14528293, PubMed:25500532). Synergizes with IL12/interleukin-12 to induce IFNG synthesis from T-helper 1 (Th1) cells and natural killer (NK) cells (Probable) (PubMed:10653850). From Homo sa
    786..806     -  CDS            TEV site: tobacco etch virus (TEV) protease recognition and cleavage site
    813..830     -  CDS            thrombin site: thrombin recognition and cleavage site
    876..898     -  RBS            RBS: efficient ribosome binding site from bacteriophage T7 gene 10 (Olins and Rangwala, 1989)
    913..937     -  protein_bind   lac operator: The lac repressor binds to the lac operator to inhibit transcription in E. coli. This inhibition can be relieved by adding lactose or isopropyl-β-D-thiogalactopyranoside (IPTG). lac repressor encoded by lacI
    938..956     -  promoter       T7 promoter: promoter for bacteriophage T7 RNA polymerase
    978..1257    +  CDS            TcR (fragment): tetracycline efflux protein; tet; confers resistance to tetracycline
   1265..1342    +  promoter       lacI promoter: lacI
   1343..2426    +  CDS            lacI (fragment): lac repressor; lacI; The lac repressor binds to the lac operator to inhibit transcription in E. coli. This inhibition can be relieved by adding lactose or isopropyl-β-D-thiogalactopyranoside (IPTG).
   2439..2460    +  protein_bind   CAP binding site: CAP binding activates transcription in the presence of cAMP. E. coli catabolite activator protein
   2475..2766    +  CDS            TcR (fragment): tetracycline efflux protein; tet; confers resistance to tetracycline
   2838..3218    -  CDS            YPB1_ECOLX: Protein predicted: Swiss-Prot protein existence level 4. From Escherichia coli.
   3235..3426    +  CDS            rop: Rop protein, which maintains plasmids at low copy number; rop
   3528..3667    +  misc_feature   bom: basis of mobility region from pBR322
   3853..4441    -  rep_origin     ori: high-copy-number ColE1/pMB1/pBR322/pUC origin of replication
   4563..5378    +  CDS            KanR: aminoglycoside phosphotransferase; aph(3')-Ia; confers resistance to kanamycin in bacteria or G418 (Geneticin®) in eukaryotes
   5387..5444    -  promoter       AmpR promoter (fragment): bla
   5497..5925    -  rep_origin     f1 ori (sequence partly withheld): f1 bacteriophage origin of replication; arrow indicates direction of (+) strand synthesis
   5952..6056    +  promoter       AmpR promoter: bla
   6058..6415    +  promoter       SV40 promoter: SV40 enhancer and early promoter
   6450..7244    +  CDS            NeoR/KanR: aminoglycoside phosphotransferase from Tn5; aph(3')-II (or nptII); confers resistance to neomycin, kanamycin, and G418 (Geneticin®)
   7265..7417    +  CDS            ble (fragment): BLE_KLEPN - Experimental evidence at protein level: Swiss-Prot protein existence level 1. Binding protein with a strong affinity to the bleomycin family of antibiotics. Binds to CL990; an antimitotic-antibiotic compound. From Klebsiella pneumoniae.
   7476..7523    +  polyA_signal   HSV TK poly(A) signal: herpes simplex virus thymidine kinase polyadenylation signal (Cole and Stacy, 1985)
   7852..8440    +  rep_origin     ori: high-copy-number ColE1/pMB1/pBR322/pUC origin of replication
   8615..8918    +  enhancer       CMV enhancer: human cytomegalovirus immediate early enhancer
   8919..9122    +  promoter       CMV promoter: human cytomegalovirus (CMV) immediate early promoter
   9145..9173    +  misc_feature   MCS (fragment): multiple cloning site
   9180..10401   +  CDS            LAMP1 (fragment): rat lysosome-associated membrane glycoprotein 1
  10461..11168   +  CDS            mCherry: mCherry is a basic (constitutively fluorescent) red fluorescent protein published in 2004, derived from Discosoma sp.. It is reported to be a very rapidly-maturing monomer with low acid sensitivity.
  11188..11271   +  CDS            large T antigen (fragment): large T antigen from SV40 (simian virus 40)
  11294..11415   +  polyA_signal   SV40 poly(A) signal: SV40 polyadenylation signal
  11422..11877   -  rep_origin     f1 ori (sequence partly withheld): f1 bacteriophage origin of replication; arrow indicates direction of (+) strand synthesis
  11904..12008   +  promoter       AmpR promoter: bla
  12016..12224   +  CDS            KanR (fragment): aminoglycoside phosphotransferase; aph(3')-Ia; confers resistance to kanamycin in bacteria or G418 (Geneticin®) in eukaryotes
  12233..12290   -  promoter       AmpR promoter (fragment): bla
  12343..12771   -  rep_origin     f1 ori (sequence partly withheld): f1 bacteriophage origin of replication; arrow indicates direction of (+) strand synthesis
