>Addgene plasmid #214322 | pET28_human-pro-IL-18_E192K_D193K | addgene full sequence | sequence record 429394 | Addgene NGS Result
ATCCGGATATAGTTCCTCCTTTCAGCAAAAAACCCCTCAAGACCCGTTTAGAGGCCCCAAGGGGTTATGC
TAGTTATTGCTCAGCGGTGGCAGCAGCCAACTCAGCTTCCTTTCGGGCTTTGTTAGCAGCCGGATCTCAG
TGGTGGTGGTGGTGGTGCTCGAGTGCGGCCGCAAGCTTGTCGACGGAGCTCGAATTCCTACTTTTTGTTT
TGAACAGTGAACATTATAGATCTATCCCCCAATTCATCCTCTTTTTTCAAAATGAGTTTAAAAAGGTCTC
TCTCTTTTTCACAAGCTAGAAAGTATCCTTCGTATGATGAAGATTCAAATTGCATCTTATTATCATGTCC
TGGGACACTTCTCTGAAAGAATATGATGTCACTTTTTGTATCCTTGATGTTATCAGGAGGATTCATTTCC
TTAAAGGAAATAATTTTGTTCTCACAGGAGAGAGTTGAAATTTTCTCACACTTCACAGAGATAGTTACAG
CCATACCTCTAGGCTGGCTATCTTTATACATACTTATAATAAATATGGTCCGGGGTGCATTATCTCTACA
GTCAGAATCAGTCATATCTTCAAATAGAGGCCGATTTCCTTGGTCAATGAAGAGAACTTGGTCATTCAAA
TTTCTTATGACTGATAATTTAGATTCAAGCTTGCCAAAGTAATCTGATTCCAGGTTTTCATCATCTTCAG
CTATAAAGTAAAGCGTATTGTCAATAAATTTCATTGCCACAAAGTTGATGCAATTGTCTTCTACTGGTTC
AGCAGCCATGGATCCGCCCTGAAAATACAGGTTTTCCATATGGCTGCCGCGCGGCACCAGGCCGCTGCTG
TGATGATGATGATGATGGCTGCTGCCCATGGTATATCTCCTTCTTAAAGTTAAACAAAATTATTTCTAGA
GGGGAATTGTTATCCGCTCACAATTCCCCTATAGTGAGTCGTATTAATTTCGCGGGATCGAGATCTCGAT
CCTCTACGCCGGACGCATCGTGGCCGGCATCACCGGCGCCACAGGTGCGGTTGCTGGCGCCTATATCGCC
GACATCACCGATGGGGAAGATCGGGCTCGCCACTTCGGGCTCATGAGCGCTTGTTTCGGCGTGGGTATGG
TGGCAGGCCCCGTGGCCGGGGGACTGTTGGGCGCCATCTCCTTGCATGCACCATTCCTTGCGGCGGCGGT
GCTCAACGGCCTCAACCTACTACTGGGCTGCTTCCTAATGCAGGAGTCGCATAAGGGAGAGCGTCGAGAT
CCCGGACACCATCGAATGGCGCAAAACCTTTCGCGGTATGGCATGATAGCGCCCGGAAGAGAGTCAATTC
AGGGTGGTGAATGTGAAACCAGTAACGTTATACGATGTCGCAGAGTATGCCGGTGTCTCTTATCAGACCG
TTTCCCGCGTGGTGAACCAGGCCAGCCACGTTTCTGCGAAAACGCGGGAAAAAGTGGAAGCGGCGATGGC
GGAGCTGAATTACATTCCCAACCGCGTGGCACAACAACTGGCGGGCAAACAGTCGTTGCTGATTGGCGTT
GCCACCTCCAGTCTGGCCCTGCACGCGCCGTCGCAAATTGTCGCGGCGATTAAATCTCGCGCCGATCAAC
TGGGTGCCAGCGTGGTGGTGTCGATGGTAGAACGAAGCGGCGTCGAAGCCTGTAAAGCGGCGGTGCACAA
TCTTCTCGCGCAACGCGTCAGTGGGCTGATCATTAACTATCCGCTGGATGACCAGGATGCCATTGCTGTG
GAAGCTGCCTGCACTAATGTTCCGGCGTTATTTCTTGATGTCTCTGACCAGACACCCATCAACAGTATTA
TTTTCTCCCATGAAGACGGTACGCGACTGGGCGTGGAGCATCTGGTCGCATTGGGTCACCAGCAAATCGC
GCTGTTAGCGGGCCCATTAAGTTCTGTCTCGGCGCGTCTGCGTCTGGCTGGCTGGCATAAATATCTCACT
CGCAATCAAATTCAGCCGATAGCGGAACGGGAAGGCGACTGGAGTGCCATGTCCGGTTTTCAACAAACCA
TGCAAATGCTGAATGAGGGCATCGTTCCCACTGCGATGCTGGTTGCCAACGATCAGATGGCGCTGGGCGC
AATGCGCGCCATTACCGAGTCCGGGCTGCGCGTTGGTGCGGATATCTCGGTAGTGGGATACGACGATACC
GAAGACAGCTCATGTTATATCCCGCCGTTAACCACCATCAAACAGGATTTTCGCCTGCTGGGGCAAACCA
GCGTGGACCGCTTGCTGCAACTCTCTCAGGGCCAGGCGGTGAAGGGCAATCAGCTGTTGCCCGTCTCACT
GGTGAAAAGAAAAACCACCCTGGCGCCCAATACGCAAACCGCCTCTCCCCGCGCGTTGGCCGATTCATTA
ATGCAGCTGGCACGACAGGTTTCCCGACTGGAAAGCGGGCAGTGAGCGCAACGCAATTAATGTAAGTTAG
CTCACTCATTAGGCACCGGGATCTCGACCGATGCCCTTGAGAGCCTTCAACCCAGTCAGCTCCTTCCGGT
GGGCGCGGGGCATGACTATCGTCGCCGCACTTATGACTGTCTTCTTTATCATGCAACTCGTAGGACAGGT
GCCGGCAGCGCTCTGGGTCATTTTCGGCGAGGACCGCTTTCGCTGGAGCGCGACGATGATCGGCCTGTCG
CTTGCGGTATTCGGAATCTTGCACGCCCTCGCTCAAGCCTTCGTCACTGGTCCCGCCACCAAACGTTTCG
GCGAGAAGCAGGCCATTATCGCCGGCATGGCGGCCCCACGGGTGCGCATGATCGTGCTCCTGTCGTTGAG
GACCCGGCTAGGCTGGCGGGGTTGCCTTACTGGTTAGCAGAATGAATCACCGATACGCGAGCGAACGTGA
AGCGACTGCTGCTGCAAAACGTCTGCGACCTGAGCAACAACATGAATGGTCTTCGGTTTCCGTGTTTCGT
AAAGTCTGGAAACGCGGAAGTCAGCGCCCTGCACCATTATGTTCCGGATCTGCATCGCAGGATGCTGCTG
GCTACCCTGTGGAACACCTACATCTGTATTAACGAAGCGCTGGCATTGACCCTGAGTGATTTTTCTCTGG
TCCCGCCGCATCCATACCGCCAGTTGTTTACCCTCACAACGTTCCAGTAACCGGGCATGTTCATCATCAG
TAACCCGTATCGTGAGCATCCTCTCTCGTTTCATCGGTATCATTACCCCCATGAACAGAAATCCCCCTTA
CACGGAGGCATCAGTGACCAAACAGGAAAAAACCGCCCTTAACATGGCCCGCTTTATCAGAAGCCAGACA
TTAACGCTTCTGGAGAAACTCAACGAGCTGGACGCGGATGAACAGGCAGACATCTGTGAATCGCTTCACG
ACCACGCTGATGAGCTTTACCGCAGCTGCCTCGCGCGTTTCGGTGATGACGGTGAAAACCTCTGACACAT
GCAGCTCCCGGAGACGGTCACAGCTTGTCTGTAAGCGGATGCCGGGAGCAGACAAGCCCGTCAGGGCGCG
TCAGCGGGTGTTGGCGGGTGTCGGGGCGCAGCCATGACCCAGTCACGTAGCGATAGCGGAGTGTATACTG
GCTTAACTATGCGGCATCAGAGCAGATTGTACTGAGAGTGCACCATTGCGGTGTGAAATACCGCACAGAT
GCGTAAGGAGAAAATACCGCATCAGGCGCTCTTCCGCTTCCTCGCTCACTGACTCGCTGCGCTCGGTCGT
TCGGCTGCGGCGAGCGGTATCAGCTCACTCAAAGGCGGTAATACGGTTATCCACAGAATCAGGGGATAAC
GCAGGAAAGAACATGTGAGCAAAAGGCCAGCAAAAGGCCAGGAACCGTAAAAAGGCCGCGTTGCTGGCGT
TTTTCCATAGGCTCCGCCCCCCTGACGAGCATCACAAAAATCGACGCTCAAGTCAGAGGTGGCGAAACCC
GACAGGACTATAAAGATACCAGGCGTTTCCCCCTGGAAGCTCCCTCGTGCGCTCTCCTGTTCCGACCCTG
CCGCTTACCGGATACCTGTCCGCCTTTCTCCCTTCGGGAAGCGTGGCGCTTTCTCATAGCTCACGCTGTA
GGTATCTCAGTTCGGTGTAGGTCGTTCGCTCCAAGCTGGGCTGTGTGCACGAACCCCCCGTTCAGCCCGA
CCGCTGCGCCTTATCCGGTAACTATCGTCTTGAGTCCAACCCGGTAAGACACGACTTATCGCCACTGGCA
GCAGCCACTGGTAACAGGATTAGCAGAGCGAGGTATGTAGGCGGTGCTACAGAGTTCTTGAAGTGGTGGC
CTAACTACGGCTACACTAGAAGGACAGTATTTGGTATCTGCGCTCTGCTGAAGCCAGTTACCTTCGGAAA
AAGAGTTGGTAGCTCTTGATCCGGCAAACAAACCACCGCTGGTAGCGGTGGTTTTTTTGTTTGCAAGCAG
CAGATTACGCGCAGAAAAAAAGGATCTCAAGAAGATCCTTTGATCTTTTCTACGGGGTCTGACGCTCAGT
GGAACGAAAACTCACGTTAAGGGATTTTGGTCATGAACAATAAAACTGTCTGCTTACATAAACAGTAATA
CAAGGGGTGTTATGAGCCATATTCAACGGGAAACGTCTTGCTCTAGGCCGCGATTAAATTCCAACATGGA
TGCTGATTTATATGGGTATAAATGGGCTCGCGATAATGTCGGGCAATCAGGTGCGACAATCTATCGATTG
TATGGGAAGCCCGATGCGCCAGAGTTGTTTCTGAAACATGGCAAAGGTAGCGTTGCCAATGATGTTACAG
ATGAGATGGTCAGACTAAACTGGCTGACGGAATTTATGCCTCTTCCGACCATCAAGCATTTTATCCGTAC
TCCTGATGATGCATGGTTACTCACCACTGCGATCCCCGGGAAAACAGCATTCCAGGTATTAGAAGAATAT
CCTGATTCAGGTGAAAATATTGTTGATGCGCTGGCAGTGTTCCTGCGCCGGTTGCATTCGATTCCTGTTT
GTAATTGTCCTTTTAACAGCGATCGCGTATTTCGTCTCGCTCAGGCGCAATCACGAATGAATAACGGTTT
GGTTGATGCGAGTGATTTTGATGACGAGCGTAATGGCTGGCCTGTTGAACAAGTCTGGAAAGAAATGCAT
AAACTTTTGCCATTCTCACCGGATTCAGTCGTCACTCATGGTGATTTCTCACTTGATAACCTTATTTTTG
ACGAGGGGAAATTAATAGGTTGTATTGATGTTGGACGAGTCGGAATCGCAGACCGATACCAGGATCTTGC
CATCCTATGGAACTGCCTCGGTGAGTTTTCTCCTTCATTACAGAAACGGCTTTTTCAAAAATATGGTATT
GATAATCCTGATATGAATAAATTGCAGTTTCATTTGATGCTCGATGAGTTTTTCTAAGAATTAATTCATG
AGCGGATACATATTTGAATGTATTTAGAAAAATAAACAAATAGGGGTTCCGCGCACATTTCCCCGAAAAG
TGCCACCTAAATTGTAAGCGTTAATATTTTGTTAAAATTCGCGTTAAATTTTTGTTAAATCAGCTCATTT
TTTAACCAATAGGCCGAAATCGGCAAAATCCCTTATAAATCAAAAGAATAGACCGAGATAGGGT
[37 nt withheld, positions 5595-5631]
AAAGAACGTGGACTCCAACGTCAAAGG
[49 nt withheld, positions 5659-5707]
T
[91 nt withheld, positions 5709-5799]
G
[124 nt withheld, positions 5801-5924]
CCCATTCGCCA
Features (pLannotate 1.2.2; 22 found; start..end, strand, type, name):
     26..73      -  terminator     T7 terminator: transcription terminator for bacteriophage T7 RNA polymerase
     81..130     -  CDS            SET1 (fragment): solubility-enhancement tag derived from T7 phage gene 10B
    140..157     -  CDS            9xHis (fragment): 9xHis affinity tag
    207..779     -  CDS            IL18: IL18_HUMAN - Also known as IGIF, IL1F4. Experimental evidence at protein level: Swiss-Prot protein existence level 1. A proinflammatory cytokine primarily involved in polarized T- helper 1 (Th1) cell and natural killer (NK) cell immune responses (Probable). Upon binding to IL18R1 and IL18RAP, forms a signaling ternary complex which activates NF-kappa-B, triggering synthesis of inflammatory mediators (PubMed:14528293, PubMed:25500532). Synergizes with IL12/interleukin-12 to induce IFNG synthesis from T-helper 1 (Th1) cells and natural killer (NK) cells (Probable) (PubMed:10653850). From Homo sa
    786..806     -  CDS            TEV site: tobacco etch virus (TEV) protease recognition and cleavage site
    813..830     -  CDS            thrombin site: thrombin recognition and cleavage site
    841..857     -  CDS            capTEV™ (fragment): composite tag for in vivo biotinylation, TEV protease cleavage, and 6xHis tagging
    876..898     -  RBS            RBS: efficient ribosome binding site from bacteriophage T7 gene 10 (Olins and Rangwala, 1989)
    913..937     -  protein_bind   lac operator: The lac repressor binds to the lac operator to inhibit transcription in E. coli. This inhibition can be relieved by adding lactose or isopropyl-β-D-thiogalactopyranoside (IPTG). lac repressor encoded by lacI
    938..956     -  promoter       T7 promoter: promoter for bacteriophage T7 RNA polymerase
    978..1257    +  CDS            TcR (fragment): tetracycline efflux protein; tet; confers resistance to tetracycline
   1265..1342    +  promoter       lacI promoter: lacI
   1343..2425    +  CDS            lacI: lac repressor; lacI; The lac repressor binds to the lac operator to inhibit transcription in E. coli. This inhibition can be relieved by adding lactose or isopropyl-β-D-thiogalactopyranoside (IPTG).
   2438..2459    +  protein_bind   CAP binding site: CAP binding activates transcription in the presence of cAMP. E. coli catabolite activator protein
   2474..2765    +  CDS            TcR (fragment): tetracycline efflux protein; tet; confers resistance to tetracycline
   2837..3217    -  CDS            YPB1_ECOLX: Protein predicted: Swiss-Prot protein existence level 4. From Escherichia coli.
   3234..3425    +  CDS            rop: Rop protein, which maintains plasmids at low copy number; rop
   3527..3666    +  misc_feature   bom: basis of mobility region from pBR322
   3852..4440    -  rep_origin     ori: high-copy-number ColE1/pMB1/pBR322/pUC origin of replication
   4562..5377    +  CDS            KanR: aminoglycoside phosphotransferase; aph(3')-Ia; confers resistance to kanamycin in bacteria or G418 (Geneticin®) in eukaryotes
   5386..5443    -  promoter       AmpR promoter (fragment): bla
   5496..5924    -  rep_origin     f1 ori (sequence partly withheld): f1 bacteriophage origin of replication; arrow indicates direction of (+) strand synthesis
