[The description below was written by a language model from this plasmid's Addgene catalogue record and pLannotate feature annotations shown in this document.]
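Description:
pET28_human-pro-IL-18_E192K_D193K is a bacterial expression plasmid built on the pET28a backbone for overproducing a mutant form of human pro-interleukin-18 in E. coli. The IL18 coding sequence, carrying the E192K and D193K substitutions, was inserted between BamHI and EcoRI sites downstream of a T7 promoter with an adjacent lac operator and the T7 gene 10 ribosome binding site, and is followed by the T7 terminator. Transcription therefore depends on a host supplying T7 RNA polymerase. It is held in check by the plasmid-encoded lacI repressor until induced with IPTG. The protein carries an N-terminal His tag, followed by the vector's thrombin site and a TEV protease site placed directly before IL18, so the tag can be used for affinity purification and then cleaved off. A His-tag fragment is also annotated downstream of the insert, but the record does not say whether it is translated. The plasmid is maintained through a ColE1/pBR322-type origin with rop and bom elements, selected with kanamycin via the aph(3')-Ia gene, and also carries an f1 origin.

Two sequencing records accompany the entry. The 5,935 nt record matches the catalogue description of a roughly 5.4 kb backbone plus insert. The 12,782 nt record contains the same pET28 region but continues into an unrelated mammalian cassette (CMV-driven rat LAMP1–mCherry, SV40-driven NeoR/KanR, extra origins) that the catalogue entry does not describe, and the record offers no explanation for it. The stated purpose is protein overexpression in bacteria, and the associated publication concerns the structural basis of cytokine cleavage by caspase-4. The functional effect of the two substitutions is not stated.
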