Addgene plasmid #214322: pET28_human-pro-IL-18_E192K_D193K
Purpose: Protein overexpression in bacteria
Depositing lab: Jonathan Kagan. Depositing organization: Boston Children's Hospital. Publication: Structural insights into cytokine cleavage by inflammatory caspase-4. Devant P, Dong Y, Mintseris J, Ma W, Gygi SP, Wu H, Kagan JC. Nature. 2023 Dec;624(7991):451-459. doi: 10.1038/s41586-023-06751-9. Epub 2023 Nov 22. PubMed 37993712.
Backbone
  Vector backbone: pET28a
  Backbone size w/o insert (bp): 5400
  Vector type: Bacterial Expression
Growth in bacteria
  Bacterial resistance: Kanamycin, 50 μg/mL
  Growth temperature: 37°C
  Growth strain: DH5alpha
  Copy number: High Copy
Gene/Insert
  Gene/Insert name: IL18 (alt names: pro-IL-18; Pro-Interleukin-18)
  Species: H. sapiens (human)
  Mutation: E192K_D193K
  Entrez Gene: IL18 (a.k.a. IGIF, IL-18, IL-1g, IL1F4)
  Promoter: T7
  Tag / fusion protein: His-TEV (N terminal on insert)
  Cloning method: Restriction Enzyme; 5′ cloning site BamHI (not destroyed); 3′ cloning site EcoRI (not destroyed)
  Sequencing primers: 5′ T7-fwd; 3′ T7-term
Terms and licenses: Academic/Nonprofit Terms; Industry Terms: Not Available to Industry
How to cite: pET28_human-pro-IL-18_E192K_D193K was a gift from Jonathan Kagan (Addgene plasmid # 214322 ; http://n2t.net/addgene:214322 ; RRID:Addgene_214322)
